Addgene plasmid #141716: TFORF0814
Purpose: Lentiviral vector for overexpressing transcription factor ORFs with unique 24-bp barcodes. Barcodes facilitate identification of transcription factors in pooled screens.
Depositing lab: Feng Zhang. Depositing organization: Broad Institute. Publication: A transcription factor atlas of directed differentiation. Joung J, Ma S, Tay T, Geiger-Schuller KR, Kirchgatterer PC, Verdine VK, Guo B, Arias-Garcia MA, Allen WE, Singh A, Kuksenko O, Abudayyeh OO, Gootenberg JS, Fu Z, Macrae RK, Buenrostro JD, Regev A, Zhang F. Cell. 2023 Jan 5;186(1):209-229.e26. doi: 10.1016/j.cell.2022.11.026. PubMed 36608654.
Backbone
  Vector backbone: pLX_TRC317
  Backbone manufacturer: Broad Institute Genetic Perturbation Platform
  Backbone size w/o insert (bp): 8264
  Vector type: Mammalian Expression, Lentiviral
  Selectable markers: Puromycin
Growth in bacteria
  Bacterial resistance: Ampicillin, 100 μg/mL
  Growth temperature: 37°C
  Growth strain: NEB Stable
  Copy number: High Copy
Gene/Insert
  Gene/Insert name: LHX1
  Species: H. sapiens (human)
  Insert size (bp): 1322
  Entrez Gene: LHX1 (a.k.a. LIM-1, LIM1)
  Promoter: EF1a
  Cloning method: Unknown
  Sequencing primers: 5′ GGGTGGAGACTGAAGTTAGGCCAG; 3′ CACATAGCGTAAAAGGAGCAACATAG
Terms and licenses: Academic/Nonprofit Terms; Industry Terms: Not Available to Industry
Depositor comments: NM_005568,ENST00000614239 . The transcription factor ORF portion of this plasmid was synthesized by Genewiz. Please test multiple small colonies in case of plasmid recombination. To make this collection available in a timely manner, a portion of this collection was not fully sequenced by Addgene. If an Addgene verified full plasmid sequence is not available, please contact us prior to placing an order to request the full sequence.
How to cite: TFORF0814 was a gift from Feng Zhang (Addgene plasmid # 141716 ; http://n2t.net/addgene:141716 ; RRID:Addgene_141716)
