[The description below was written by a language model from this plasmid's Addgene catalogue record and pLannotate feature annotations shown in this document.]
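Description:
TFORF0814 is a lentiviral mammalian expression plasmid built on the pLX_TRC317 backbone from the Broad Institute Genetic Perturbation Platform. It carries the human LIM-homeobox transcription factor LHX1 as an overexpression ORF. It belongs to a barcoded transcription factor ORF collection in which each construct has a unique 24-bp barcode, so that individual factors can be identified by sequencing in pooled screens such as directed-differentiation screens. The barcode is not annotated as a separate feature in the table. In bacteria the plasmid is maintained through a high-copy ColE1/pUC-type origin and selected with ampicillin via the β-lactamase gene. An f1 origin and remnants of a lac/lacZα cloning region with T7 and T3 promoters are also present in the backbone. The depositor notes that recombination can occur during propagation, as is common for LTR-containing plasmids.

The viral cassette has a third-generation, self-inactivating layout. An RSV promoter drives a truncated HIV-1 5' LTR, followed by the Ψ packaging signal with a partial gag sequence, the Rev response element for Rev-dependent nuclear export of the genomic RNA, and a cPPT/CTS. The cassette ends in a ΔU3 3' LTR, with an SV40 polyadenylation signal downstream. Within the provirus, an SV40 early promoter/origin region precedes the puromycin N-acetyltransferase gene, which allows selection of transduced cells. The EF-1α promoter provides strong constitutive expression of the synthesized LHX1 coding sequence. A WPRE downstream of the ORF enhances transcript stability and expression. Short matches annotated as U6 promoter, small t antigen and Rev fragments are most likely vector remnants or linker sequence rather than functional elements. No epitope tag or fluorescent reporter is annotated on the ORF.
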