Features (pLannotate 1.2.2; 31 found; start..end, strand, type, name):
     31..257     +  promoter       RSV promoter: Rous sarcoma virus enhancer/promoter
    258..438     +  LTR            5' LTR (truncated): truncated 5' long terminal repeat (LTR) from HIV-1
    485..610     +  misc_feature   HIV-1 Ψ: packaging signal of human immunodeficiency virus type 1
    594..957     +  CDS            HIV-1 gag (fragment): gag protein from human immunodeficiency virus 1; gag
   1103..1336    +  misc_feature   RRE: The Rev response element (RRE) of HIV-1 allows for Rev-dependent mRNA export from the nucleus to the cytoplasm.
   1713..1739    +  CDS            Rev (fragment): human immunodeficiency virus 1 (HIV-1) Rev protein; rev; enhances nuclear export of unspliced and incompletely spliced viral mRNAs
   1746..1769    +  promoter       SV40 promoter (fragment): SV40 early promoter
   1770..1841    +  promoter       SV40 promoter (fragment): SV40 enhancer and early promoter
   1865..2000    +  rep_origin     SV40 ori: SV40 origin of replication
   2046..2642    +  CDS            PuroR (fragment): puromycin N-acetyltransferase; pac from Streptomyces; confers resistance to puromycin
   2691..2808    +  misc_feature   cPPT/CTS: central polypurine tract and central termination sequence of HIV-1
   2873..2939    +  CDS            small t antigen (fragment): SV40 (simian virus 40) small t antigen
   2946..4124    +  promoter       EF-1α promoter: strong constitutive promoter for human elongation factor EF-1α
   4141..5358    +  CDS            LHX1: LHX1_HUMAN - Also known as LIM-1, LIM1. Experimental evidence at protein level: Swiss-Prot protein existence level 1. Potential transcription factor. May play a role in early mesoderm formation and later in lateral mesoderm differentiation and neurogenesis. From Homo sapiens (Human).
   5374..5427    +  promoter       U6 promoter (fragment): RNA polymerase III promoter for human U6 snRNA
   5469..6057    +  misc_feature   WPRE: woodchuck hepatitis virus posttranscriptional regulatory element
   6108..6127    +  misc_feature   cPPT/CTS (fragment): central polypurine tract and central termination sequence of HIV-1
   6129..6362    +  LTR            3' LTR (ΔU3): self-inactivating 3' long terminal repeat (LTR) from HIV-1
   6440..6561    +  polyA_signal   SV40 poly(A) signal: SV40 polyadenylation signal
   6601..6736    +  rep_origin     SV40 ori: SV40 origin of replication
   6757..6775    -  promoter       T7 promoter: promoter for bacteriophage T7 RNA polymerase
   6783..6938    +  CDS            lacZα (fragment): LacZα fragment of β-galactosidase; lacZ fragment
   6943..7371    +  rep_origin     f1 ori (sequence partly withheld): f1 bacteriophage origin of replication; arrow indicates direction of (+) strand synthesis
   7424..7528    +  promoter       AmpR promoter: bla
   7529..8389    +  CDS            AmpR: β-lactamase; bla; confers resistance to ampicillin, carbenicillin, and related antibiotics
   8560..9148    +  rep_origin     ori: high-copy-number ColE1/pMB1/pBR322/pUC origin of replication
   9331..9423    +  CDS            lacI (fragment): lac repressor; lacI; The lac repressor binds to the lac operator to inhibit transcription in E. coli. This inhibition can be relieved by adding lactose or isopropyl-β-D-thiogalactopyranoside (IPTG).
   9436..9457    +  protein_bind   CAP binding site: CAP binding activates transcription in the presence of cAMP. E. coli catabolite activator protein
   9472..9502    +  promoter       lac promoter: promoter for the E. coli lac operon
   9510..9526    +  protein_bind   lac operator: The lac repressor binds to the lac operator to inhibit transcription in E. coli. This inhibition can be relieved by adding lactose or isopropyl-β-D-thiogalactopyranoside (IPTG). lac repressor encoded by lacI
   9571..3       +  promoter       T3 promoter (across the origin): promoter for bacteriophage T3 RNA polymerase
>Addgene plasmid #141716 | TFORF0814 | addgene full sequence | sequence record 408850 | Addgene NGS Result
AGGGAACAAAAGCTGGAGCTGCAAGCTTAATGTAGTCTTATGCAATACTCTTGTAGTCTTGCAACATGGT
AACGATGAGTTAGCAACATGCCTTACAAGGAGAGAAAAAGCACCGTGCATGCCGATTGGTGGAAGTAAGG
TGGTACGATCGTGCCTTATTAGGAAGGCAACAGACGGGTCTGACATGGATTGGACGAACCACTGAATTGC
CGCATTGCAGAGATATTGTATTTAAGTGCCTAGCTCGATACATAAACGGGTCTCTCTGGTTAGACCAGAT
CTGAGCCTGGGAGCTCTCTGGCTAACTAGGGAACCCACTGCTTAAGCCTCAATAAAGCTTGCCTTGAGTG
CTTCAAGTAGTGTGTGCCCGTCTGTTGTGTGACTCTGGTAACTAGAGATCCCTCAGACCCTTTTAGTCAG
TGTGGAAAATCTCTAGCAGTGGCGCCCGAACAGGGACTTGAAAGCGAAAGGGAAACCAGAGGAGCTCTCT
CGACGCAGGACTCGGCTTGCTGAAGCGCGCACGGCAAGAGGCGAGGGGCGGCGACTGGTGAGTACGCCAA
AAATTTTGACTAGCGGAGGCTAGAAGGAGAGAGATGGGTGCGAGAGCGTCAGTATTAAGCGGGGGAGAAT
TAGATCGCGATGGGAAAAAATTCGGTTAAGGCCAGGGGGAAAGAAAAAATATAAATTAAAACATATAGTA
TGGGCAAGCAGGGAGCTAGAACGATTCGCAGTTAATCCTGGCCTGTTAGAAACATCAGAAGGCTGTAGAC
AAATACTGGGACAGCTACAACCATCCCTTCAGACAGGATCAGAAGAACTTAGATCATTATATAATACAGT
AGCAACCCTCTATTGTGTGCATCAAAGGATAGAGATAAAAGACACCAAGGAAGCTTTAGACAAGATAGAG
GAAGAGCAAAACAAAAGTAAGACCACCGCACAGCAAGCGGCCGCTGATCTTCAGACCTGGAGGAGGAGAT
ATGAGGGACAATTGGAGAAGTGAATTATATAAATATAAAGTAGTAAAAATTGAACCATTAGGAGTAGCAC
CCACCAAGGCAAAGAGAAGAGTGGTGCAGAGAGAAAAAAGAGCAGTGGGAATAGGAGCTTTGTTCCTTGG
GTTCTTGGGAGCAGCAGGAAGCACTATGGGCGCAGCGTCAATGACGCTGACGGTACAGGCCAGACAATTA
TTGTCTGGTATAGTGCAGCAGCAGAACAATTTGCTGAGGGCTATTGAGGCGCAACAGCATCTGTTGCAAC
TCACAGTCTGGGGCATCAAGCAGCTCCAGGCAAGAATCCTGGCTGTGGAAAGATACCTAAAGGATCAACA
GCTCCTGGGGATTTGGGGTTGCTCTGGAAAACTCATTTGCACCACTGCTGTGCCTTGGAATGCTAGTTGG
AGTAATAAATCTCTGGAACAGATTTGGAATCACACGACCTGGATGGAGTGGGACAGAGAAATTAACAATT
ACACAAGCTTAATACACTCCTTAATTGAAGAATCGCAAAACCAGCAAGAAAAGAATGAACAAGAATTATT
GGAATTAGATAAATGGGCAAGTTTGTGGAATTGGTTTAACATAACAAATTGGCTGTGGTATATAAAATTA
TTCATAATGATAGTAGGAGGCTTGGTAGGTTTAAGAATAGTTTTTGCTGTACTTTCTATAGTGAATAGAG
TTAGGCAGGGATATTCACCATTATCGTTTCAGACCCACCTCCCAACCCCGAGGGGACCCATGCATTGCAT
CTCAATTAGTCAGCAACCAGGTGTGGAAAGTCCCCAGGCTCCCCAGCAGGCAGAAGTATGCAAAGCATGC
GTCTCAATTAGTCAGCAACCATAGTCCCGCCCCTAACTCCGCCCATCCCGCCCCTAACTCCGCCCAGTTC
CGCCCATTCTCCGCCCCATGGCTGACTAATTTTTTTTATTTATGCAGAGGCCGAGGCCGCCTCGGCCTCT
GAGCTATTCCAGAAGTAGTGAGGAGGCTTTTTTGGAGGCCTAGGCTTTTGCAAAAAGCTTTCTAGAGGTA
CCACCGGAGCTTACCATGACCGAGTACAAGCCCACGGTGCGCCTCGCCACCCGCGACGACGTCCCCAGGG
CCGTACGCACCCTCGCCGCCGCGTTCGCCGACTACCCCGCCACGCGCCACACCGTCGATCCGGACCGCCA
CATCGAGCGGGTCACCGAGCTGCAAGAACTCTTCCTCACGCGCGTCGGGCTCGACATCGGCAAGGTGTGG
GTCGCGGACGACGGCGCCGCCGTGGCGGTCTGGACCACGCCGGAGAGCGTCGAAGCGGGGGCGGTGTTCG
CCGAGATCGGCCCGCGCATGGCCGAGTTGAGCGGTTCCCGGCTGGCCGCGCAGCAACAGATGGAAGGCCT
CCTGGCGCCGCACCGGCCCAAGGAGCCCGCGTGGTTCCTGGCCACCGTCGGCGTCTCGCCCGACCACCAG
GGCAAGGGTCTGGGCAGCGCCGTCGTGCTCCCCGGAGTGGAGGCGGCCGAGCGCGCCGGGGTGCCCGCCT
TCCTGGAGACCTCCGCGCCCCGCAACCTCCCCTTCTACGAGCGGCTCGGCTTCACCGTCACCGCCGACGT
CGAGGTGCCCGAAGGACCGCGCACCTGGTGCATGACCCGCAAGCCCGGTGCCAGTTAACGAATTCTAGAT
CTTGAGACAAATGGCAGTATTCATCCACAATTTTAAAAGAAAAGGGGGGATTGGGGGGTACAGTGCAGGG
GAAAGAATAGTAGACATAATAGCAACAGACATACAAACTAAAGAATTACAAAAACAAATTACAAAAATTC
AAAATTTTCGGGTTTATTACAGGGACAGCAGAGATCCACTTTGGCGCCGGCTCGAGGCCTGCAGGTGCAA
AGATGGATAAAGTTTTAAACAGAGAGGAATCTTTGCAGCTAATGGACCTTCTAGGTCTTGAAAGGAGTGG
GAATTGGCTCCGGTGCCCGTCAGTGGGCAGAGCGCACATCGCCCACAGTCCCCGAGAAGTTGGGGGGAGG
GGTCGGCAATTGAACCGGTGCCTAGAGAAGGTGGCGCGGGGTAAACTGGGAAAGTGATGTCGTGTACTGG
CTCCGCCTTTTTCCCGAGGGTGGGGGAGAACCGTATATAAGTGCAGTAGTCGCCGTGAACGTTCTTTTTC
GCAACGGGTTTGCCGCCAGAACACAGGTAAGTGCCGTGTGTGGTTCCCGCGGGCCTGGCCTCTTTACGGG
TTATGGCCCTTGCGTGCCTTGAATTACTTCCACCTGGCTGCAGTACGTGATTCTTGATCCCGAGCTTCGG
GTTGGAAGTGGGTGGGAGAGTTCGAGGCCTTGCGCTTAAGGAGCCCCTTCGCCTCGTGCTTGAGTTGAGG
CCTGGCCTGGGCGCTGGGGCCGCCGCGTGCGAATCTGGTGGCACCTTCGCGCCTGTCTCGCTGCTTTCGA
TAAGTCTCTAGCCATTTAAAATTTTTGATGACCTGCTGCGACGCTTTTTTTCTGGCAAGATAGTCTTGTA
AATGCGGGCCAAGATCTGCACACTGGTATTTCGGTTTTTGGGGCCGCGGGCGGCGACGGGGCCCGTGCGT
CCCAGCGCACATGTTCGGCGAGGCGGGGCCTGCGAGCGCGGCCACCGAGAATCGGACGGGGGTAGTCTCA
AGCTGGCCGGCCTGCTCTGGTGCCTGGCCTCGCGCCGCCGTGTATCGCCCCGCCCTGGGCGGCAAGGCTG
GCCCGGTCGGCACCAGTTGCGTGAGCGGAAAGATGGCCGCTTCCCGGCCCTGCTGCAGGGAGCTCAAAAT
GGAGGACGCGGCGCTCGGGAGAGCGGGCGGGTGAGTCACCCACACAAAGGAAAAGGGCCTTTCCGTCCTC
AGCCGTCGCTTCATGTGACTCCACGGAGTACCGGGCGCCGTCCAGGCACCTCGATTAGTTCTCGAGCTTT
TGGAGTACGTCGTCTTTAGGTTGGGGGGAGGGGTTTTATGCGATGGAGTTTCCCCACACTGAGTGGGTGG
AGACTGAAGTTAGGCCAGCTTGGCACTTGATGTAATTCTCCTTGGAATTTGCCCTTTTTGAGTTTGGATC
TTGGTTCATTCTCAAGCCTCAGACAGTGGTTCAAAGTTTTTTTCTTCCATTTCAGGTGTCGTGAGGCTAG
CACCGCCACCATGGTTCACTGTGCCGGCTGCAAAAGGCCCATCCTGGACCGCTTTCTCTTGAACGTGCTG
GACAGGGCCTGGCACGTCAAGTGCGTCCAGTGCTGTGAATGTAAATGCAACCTGACCGAGAAGTGCTTCT
CCAGGGAAGGCAAACTCTACTGCAAGAACGACTTCTTCCGGTGTTTCGGTACCAAATGCGCAGGCTGCGC
TCAGGGCATCTCCCCTAGCGACCTGGTGCGGAGAGCGCGGAGCAAAGTGTTTCACCTGAACTGCTTCACC
TGCATGATGTGTAACAAGCAGCTCTCCACTGGCGAGGAACTCTACATCATCGACGAGAATAAGTTCGTCT
GCAAAGAGGATTACCTAAGTAACAGCAGTGTTGCCAAAGAGAACAGCCTTCACTCGGCCACCACGGGCAG
TGACCCCAGTTTGTCTCCGGATTCCCAAGACCCGTCGCAGGACGACGCCAAGGACTCGGAGAGCGCCAAC
GTGTCGGACAAGGAAGCGGGTAGCAACGAGAATGACGACCAGAACCTGGGCGCCAAGCGGCGGGGACCGC
GCACCACCATCAAAGCCAAGCAGCTGGAGACGCTGAAGGCCGCCTTCGCTGCTACACCCAAGCCCACCCG
CCACATCCGCGAGCAGCTGGCGCAGGAGACCGGCCTCAACATGCGCGTCATTCAGGTCTGGTTCCAGAAC
CGGCGCTCCAAGGAGCGGAGGATGAAGCAGCTGAGCGCCCTGGGCGCCCGGCGCCACGCCTTCTTCCGCA
GTCCGCGCCGGATGCGGCCGCTGGTGGACCGCCTGGAGCCGGGCGAGCTCATCCCCAATGGTCCCTTCTC
CTTCTACGGAGATTACCAGAGCGAGTACTACGGGCCCGGGGGCAACTACGACTTCTTCCCGCAAGGCCCC
CCGTCCTCGCAGGCCCAGACACCAGTGGACCTACCCTTCGTGCCGTCATCTGGGCCGTCCGGGACGCCCC
TGGGTGGCCTGGAGCACCCGCTGCCGGGCCACCACCCGTCGAGCGAGGCGCAGCGGTTTACCGACATCCT
GGCGCACCCACCCGGGGACTCGCCCAGCCCCGAGCCCAGCCTGCCCGGGCCTCTGCACTCCATGTCGGCC
GAGGTCTTCGGACCCAGCCCGCCCTTCTCGTCGCTGTCGGTCAACGGTGGGGCGAGCTACGGAAACCACC
TGTCCCACCCCCCCGAAATGAACGAGGCGGCCGTGTGGTAGTAATGAACTAGTCCGTAACTTGAAAGTAT
TTCGATTTCTTGGCTTTATATATCTTGTGGAAAGGACGAGTCTCTGCGAAGACTGGAGTAGCTACGCGTT
AAGTCGACAATCAACCTCTGGATTACAAAATTTGTGAAAGATTGACTGGTATTCTTAACTATGTTGCTCC
TTTTACGCTATGTGGATACGCTGCTTTAATGCCTTTGTATCATGCTATTGCTTCCCGTATGGCTTTCATT
TTCTCCTCCTTGTATAAATCCTGGTTGCTGTCTCTTTATGAGGAGTTGTGGCCCGTTGTCAGGCAACGTG
GCGTGGTGTGCACTGTGTTTGCTGACGCAACCCCCACTGGTTGGGGCATTGCCACCACCTGTCAGCTCCT
TTCCGGGACTTTCGCTTTCCCCCTCCCTATTGCCACGGCGGAACTCATCGCCGCCTGCCTTGCCCGCTGC
TGGACAGGGGCTCGGCTGTTGGGCACTGACAATTCCGTGGTGTTGTCGGGGAAATCATCGTCCTTTCCTT
GGCTGCTCGCCTGTGTTGCCACCTGGATTCTGCGCGGGACGTCCTTCTGCTACGTCCCTTCGGCCCTCAA
TCCAGCGGACCTTCCTTCCCGCGGCCTGCTGCCGGCTCTGCGGCCTCTTCCGCGTCTTCGCCTTCGCCCT
CAGACGAGTCGGATCTCCCTTTGGGCCGCCTCCCCGCGTCGACTTTAAGACCAATGACTTACAAGGCAGC
TGTAGATCTTAGCCACTTTTTAAAAGAAAAGGGGGGACTGGAAGGGCTAATTCACTCCCAACGAAGACAA
GATCTGCTTTTTGCTTGTACTGGGTCTCTCTGGTTAGACCAGATCTGAGCCTGGGAGCTCTCTGGCTAAC
TAGGGAACCCACTGCTTAAGCCTCAATAAAGCTTGCCTTGAGTGCTTCAAGTAGTGTGTGCCCGTCTGTT
GTGTGACTCTGGTAACTAGAGATCCCTCAGACCCTTTTAGTCAGTGTGGAAAATCTCTAGCAGTACGTAT
AGTAGTTCATGTCATCTTATTATTCAGTATTTATAACTTGCAAAGAAATGAATATCAGAGAGTGAGAGGA
ACTTGTTTATTGCAGCTTATAATGGTTACAAATAAAGCAATAGCATCACAAATTTCACAAATAAAGCATT
TTTTTCACTGCATTCTAGTTGTGGTTTGTCCAAACTCATCAATGTATCTTATCATGTCTGGCTCTAGCTA
TCCCGCCCCTAACTCCGCCCATCCCGCCCCTAACTCCGCCCAGTTCCGCCCATTCTCCGCCCCATGGCTG
ACTAATTTTTTTTATTTATGCAGAGGCCGAGGCCGCCTCGGCCTCTGAGCTATTCCAGAAGTAGTGAGGA
GGCTTTTTTGGAGGCCTAGGGACGTACCCAATTCGCCCTATAGTGAGTCGTATTACGCGCGCTCACTGGC
CGTCGTTTTACAACGTCGTGACTGGGAAAACCCTGGCGTTACCCAACTTAATCGCCTTGCAGCACATCCC
CCTTTCGCCAGCTGGCGTAATAGCGAAGAGGCCCGCACCGATCGCCCTTCCCAACAGTTGCGCAGCCTGA
ATGGCGAATGGG
[124 nt withheld, positions 6943-7066]
C
[91 nt withheld, positions 7068-7158]
A
[49 nt withheld, positions 7160-7208]
CCTTTGACGTTGGAGTCCACGTTCTTT
[37 nt withheld, positions 7236-7272]
ACCCTATCTCGGTCTATTCTTTTGATTTATAAGGGATTTTGCCGATTTCGGCCTATTGGTTAAAAAATGA
GCTGATTTAACAAAAATTTAACGCGAATTTTAACAAAATATTAACGCTTACAATTTAGGTGGCACTTTTC
GGGGAAATGTGCGCGGAACCCCTATTTGTTTATTTTTCTAAATACATTCAAATATGTATCCGCTCATGAG
ACAATAACCCTGATAAATGCTTCAATAATATTGAAAAAGGAAGAGTATGAGTATTCAACATTTCCGTGTC
GCCCTTATTCCCTTTTTTGCGGCATTTTGCCTTCCTGTTTTTGCTCACCCAGAAACGCTGGTGAAAGTAA
AAGATGCTGAAGATCAGTTGGGTGCACGAGTGGGTTACATCGAACTGGATCTCAACAGCGGTAAGATCCT
TGAGAGTTTTCGCCCCGAAGAACGTTTTCCAATGATGAGCACTTTTAAAGTTCTGCTATGTGGCGCGGTA
TTATCCCGTATTGACGCCGGGCAAGAGCAACTCGGTCGCCGCATACACTATTCTCAGAATGACTTGGTTG
AGTACTCACCAGTCACAGAAAAGCATCTTACGGATGGCATGACAGTAAGAGAATTATGCAGTGCTGCCAT
AACCATGAGTGATAACACTGCGGCCAACTTACTTCTGACAACGATCGGAGGACCGAAGGAGCTAACCGCT
TTTTTGCACAACATGGGGGATCATGTAACTCGCCTTGATCGTTGGGAACCGGAGCTGAATGAAGCCATAC
CAAACGACGAGCGTGACACCACGATGCCTGTAGCAATGGCAACAACGTTGCGCAAACTATTAACTGGCGA
ACTACTTACTCTAGCTTCCCGGCAACAATTAATAGACTGGATGGAGGCGGATAAAGTTGCAGGACCACTT
CTGCGCTCGGCCCTTCCGGCTGGCTGGTTTATTGCTGATAAATCTGGAGCCGGTGAGCGTGGGTCTCGCG
GTATCATTGCAGCACTGGGGCCAGATGGTAAGCCCTCCCGTATCGTAGTTATCTACACGACGGGGAGTCA
GGCAACTATGGATGAACGAAATAGACAGATCGCTGAGATAGGTGCCTCACTGATTAAGCATTGGTAACTG
TCAGACCAAGTTTACTCATATATACTTTAGATTGATTTAAAACTTCATTTTTAATTTAAAAGGATCTAGG
TGAAGATCCTTTTTGATAATCTCATGACCAAAATCCCTTAACGTGAGTTTTCGTTCCACTGAGCGTCAGA
CCCCGTAGAAAAGATCAAAGGATCTTCTTGAGATCCTTTTTTTCTGCGCGTAATCTGCTGCTTGCAAACA
AAAAAACCACCGCTACCAGCGGTGGTTTGTTTGCCGGATCAAGAGCTACCAACTCTTTTTCCGAAGGTAA
CTGGCTTCAGCAGAGCGCAGATACCAAATACTGTTCTTCTAGTGTAGCCGTAGTTAGGCCACCACTTCAA
GAACTCTGTAGCACCGCCTACATACCTCGCTCTGCTAATCCTGTTACCAGTGGCTGCTGCCAGTGGCGAT
AAGTCGTGTCTTACCGGGTTGGACTCAAGACGATAGTTACCGGATAAGGCGCAGCGGTCGGGCTGAACGG
GGGGTTCGTGCACACAGCCCAGCTTGGAGCGAACGACCTACACCGAACTGAGATACCTACAGCGTGAGCT
ATGAGAAAGCGCCACGCTTCCCGAAGGGAGAAAGGCGGACAGGTATCCGGTAAGCGGCAGGGTCGGAACA
GGAGAGCGCACGAGGGAGCTTCCAGGGGGAAACGCCTGGTATCTTTATAGTCCTGTCGGGTTTCGCCACC
TCTGACTTGAGCGTCGATTTTTGTGATGCTCGTCAGGGGGGCGGAGCCTATGGAAAAACGCCAGCAACGC
GGCCTTTTTACGGTTCCTGGCCTTTTGCTGGCCTTTTGCTCACATGTTCTTTCCTGCGTTATCCCCTGAT
TCTGTGGATAACCGTATTACCGCCTTTGAGTGAGCTGATACCGCTCGCCGCAGCCGAACGACCGAGCGCA
GCGAGTCAGTGAGCGAGGAAGCGGAAGAGCGCCCAATACGCAAACCGCCTCTCCCCGCGCGTTGGCCGAT
TCATTAATGCAGCTGGCACGACAGGTTTCCCGACTGGAAAGCGGGCAGTGAGCGCAACGCAATTAATGTG
AGTTAGCTCACTCATTAGGCACCCCAGGCTTTACACTTTATGCTTCCGGCTCGTATGTTGTGTGGAATTG
TGAGCGGATAACAATTTCACACAGGAAACAGCTATGACCATGATTACGCCAAGCGCGCAATTAACCCTCA
CTAA
