>Addgene plasmid #141716 | TFORF0814 | depositor partial sequence | sequence record 277285 | Insert
ACCGCCACCATGGTTCACTGTGCCGGCTGCAAAAGGCCCATCCTGGACCGCTTTCTCTTGAACGTGCTGG
ACAGGGCCTGGCACGTCAAGTGCGTCCAGTGCTGTGAATGTAAATGCAACCTGACCGAGAAGTGCTTCTC
CAGGGAAGGCAAACTCTACTGCAAGAACGACTTCTTCCGGTGTTTCGGTACCAAATGCGCAGGCTGCGCT
CAGGGCATCTCCCCTAGCGACCTGGTGCGGAGAGCGCGGAGCAAAGTGTTTCACCTGAACTGCTTCACCT
GCATGATGTGTAACAAGCAGCTCTCCACTGGCGAGGAACTCTACATCATCGACGAGAATAAGTTCGTCTG
CAAAGAGGATTACCTAAGTAACAGCAGTGTTGCCAAAGAGAACAGCCTTCACTCGGCCACCACGGGCAGT
GACCCCAGTTTGTCTCCGGATTCCCAAGACCCGTCGCAGGACGACGCCAAGGACTCGGAGAGCGCCAACG
TGTCGGACAAGGAAGCGGGTAGCAACGAGAATGACGACCAGAACCTGGGCGCCAAGCGGCGGGGACCGCG
CACCACCATCAAAGCCAAGCAGCTGGAGACGCTGAAGGCCGCCTTCGCTGCTACACCCAAGCCCACCCGC
CACATCCGCGAGCAGCTGGCGCAGGAGACCGGCCTCAACATGCGCGTCATTCAGGTCTGGTTCCAGAACC
GGCGCTCCAAGGAGCGGAGGATGAAGCAGCTGAGCGCCCTGGGCGCCCGGCGCCACGCCTTCTTCCGCAG
TCCGCGCCGGATGCGGCCGCTGGTGGACCGCCTGGAGCCGGGCGAGCTCATCCCCAATGGTCCCTTCTCC
TTCTACGGAGATTACCAGAGCGAGTACTACGGGCCCGGGGGCAACTACGACTTCTTCCCGCAAGGCCCCC
CGTCCTCGCAGGCCCAGACACCAGTGGACCTACCCTTCGTGCCGTCATCTGGGCCGTCCGGGACGCCCCT
GGGTGGCCTGGAGCACCCGCTGCCGGGCCACCACCCGTCGAGCGAGGCGCAGCGGTTTACCGACATCCTG
GCGCACCCACCCGGGGACTCGCCCAGCCCCGAGCCCAGCCTGCCCGGGCCTCTGCACTCCATGTCGGCCG
AGGTCTTCGGACCCAGCCCGCCCTTCTCGTCGCTGTCGGTCAACGGTGGGGCGAGCTACGGAAACCACCT
GTCCCACCCCCCCGAAATGAACGAGGCGGCCGTGTGGTAGTAATGAACTAGTCCGTAACTTGAAAGTATT
TCGATTTCTTGGCTTTATATATCTTGTGGAAAGGACGAGTCTCTGCGAAGACTGGAGTAGCT
