>Addgene plasmid #141716 | TFORF0814 | depositor partial sequence | sequence record 277286 | Barcode
GTCTCTGCGAAGACTGGAGTAGCT
